>Addgene plasmid #208656 | pDisplay-GRAB_CRFmut | addgene full sequence | sequence record 410341 | Addgene NGS Result
GCGCGCGTTGACATTGATTATTGACTAGTTATTAATAGTAATCAATTACGGGGTCATTAGTTCATAGCCC
ATATATGGAGTTCCGCGTTACATAACTTACGGTAAATGGCCCGCCTGGCTGACCGCCCAACGACCCCTGC
CCATTGACGTCAATAATGACGTATGTTCCCATAGTAACGCCAATAGGGACTTTCCATTGACGTCAATGGG
TGGAGTATTTACGGTAAACTGCCCACTTGGCAGTACATCAAGTGTATCATATGCCAAGTACGCCCCCTAT
TGACGTCAATGACGGTAAATGGCCCGCCTGGCATTATGCCCAGTACATGACCTTATGGGACTTTCCTACT
TGGCAGTACATCTACGTATTAGTCATCGCTATTACCATGGTGATGCGGTTTTGGCAGTACATCAATGGGC
GTGGATAGCGGTTTGACTCACGGGGATTTCCAAGTCTCCACCCCATTGACGTCAATGGGAGTTTGTTTTG
GCACCAAAATCAACGGGACTTTCCAAAATGTCGTAACAACTCCGCCCCATTGACGCAAATGGGCGGTAGG
CGTGTACGGTGGGAGGTCTATATAAGCAGAGCTCTCTGGCTAACTAGAGAACCCACTGCTTACTGGCTTA
TCGAAATTAATACGACTCACTATAGGGAGACCCAAGCTTGGTACCGAGCTCGGATCCACTAGTAACGGCC
GCCAGTGTGCTGGAATTCGGCTTGGGGATATCCACCATGGAGACAGACACACTCCTGCTATGGGTACTGC
TGCTCTGGGTTCCAGGTTCCACTGGTGACACAAGTTTGTACAAAAAAGTTGGCACCACCGGTATGGGAGG
GCACCCGCAGCTCCGTCTCGTCAAGGCCCTTCTCCTTCTGGGGCTGAACCCCGTCTCTGCCTCCCTCCAG
GACCAGCACTGCGAGAGCCTGTCCCTGGCCAGCAACATCTCAGGACTGCAGTGCAACGCATCCGTGGACC
TCATTGGCACCTGCTGGCCCCGCAGCCCTGCGGGGCAGCTAGTGGTTCGGCCCTGCCCTGCCTTTTTCTA
TGGTGTCCGCTACAATACCACAAACAATGGCTACCGGGAGTGCCTGGCCAATGGCAGCTGGGCCGCCCGC
GTGAATTACTCCGAGTGCCAGGAGATCCTCAATGAGGAGAAAAAAAGCAAGGTGCACTACCATGTCGCAG
TCATCATCAACTACCTGGGCCACTGTATCTCCCTGGTGGCCCTCCTGGTGGCCTTTGTCCTCTTTCTGCG
GCTCAGGAGCATCCGGTGCCTGCGAAACATCATCCACTGGAACCTCATCTCCGCCTTCATCCTGCGCAAC
GCCACCTGGTTCGTGGTCCAGCTAACCATGAGCCCCGAGGTCCACCAGAGCAACGTGGGCTGGTGCAGGT
TGGTGACAGCCGCCTACAACTACTTCCATGTGACCAACTTCTTCTGGATGTTCGGCGAGGGCTGCTACCT
GCACACAGCCATCGTGCTCACCTACTCCACTGACCGGCTGCGCAAATGGATGTTCATCTGCATTGGCTGG
GGTGTGCCCTTCCCCATCATTGTGGCCTGGGCCATTGGGAAGCTGTACTACGACAATGAGAAGTGCTGGT
TTGGCAAAAGGCCTGGGGTGTACACCGACTACATCTACCAGGGCCCCAGGATCCTGGTCCTGCTGATCAA
TTTCATCTTCCTTTTCAACATCGTCCGCATCCTCATGACCAAGCTCCGGGCATACACCGGCCCCGACACC
GACGCGCTGGACCTGGAGGAGGGAGGAAACGTCTATATCAAGGCCGACAAGCAGAAGAACGGCATCAAGG
CGAACTTCTGGATCCGCCACAACTGCGAGGACGGCGGCGTGCAGCTCGCCTACCACTACCAGCAGAACAC
CCCCATCGGCGACGGCCCCGTGCTGCTGCCCGACAACCACTACCTGAGCGTGCAGTCCAAACTTTCGAAA
GACCCCAACGAGAAGCGCGATCACATGGTCCTGCTGGAGTTCGTGACCGCCGCCGGGATCACTCTCGGCA
TGGACGAGCTGTACAAGGGCGGTACCGGAGGGAGCATGGTGAGAAAGGGCGAGGAGCTGTTCACCGGGGT
GGTGCCCATCCTGGTCGAGCTGGACGGCGACGTAAACGGCCACAAGTTCAGCGTGTCCGGCGAGGGTGAG
GGCGATGCCACCGAGGGCAAGCTGACCCTGAAGTTCATCTGCACCACCGGCAAGCTGCCCGTGCCCTGGC
CCACCCTCGTGACCACCCTGACCTACGGCGTGCAGTGCTTCAGCCGCTACCCCGACCACATGAAGCAGCA
CGACTTCTTCAAGTCCGCCATGCCCGAAGGCTACATCCAGGAGCGCACCATCTTCTTCAAGGACGACGGC
AACTACAAGACCCGCGCCGAGGTGAAGTTCGAGGGCGACACCCTGGTGAACCGCATCGAGCTGAAGGGCA
TCGACTTCAAGGAGGACGGCAACATCCTGGGGCACAAGCTGGAGTACAACACCGGAGCAGCAGCACGCTG
GCGCGGGAGGCAGATGAGGAAGGCTGTGAAAGCCACTCTGGTGCTGCTGCCCCTCCTGGGCATCACCTAC
ATGCTGTTCTTCGTCAATCCCGGGGAGGATGAGGTCTCCCGGGTCGTCTTCATCTACTTCAACTCCTTCC
TGGAATCCTTCCAGGGCTTCTTTGTGTCTGTGTTCTACTGTTTCCTCAATAGTGAGGTCCGTTCTGCCAT
CCGGAAGAGGTGGCACCGGTGGCAGGACAAGCACTCGATCCGTGCCCGAGTGGCCCGTGCCATGTCCATC
CCCACCTCCCCAACCCGTGTCAGCTTTCACAGCATCAAGCAGTCCACAGCAGTCTTGTAAGCTAGCGCCC
CTCTCCCTCCCCCCCCCCTAACGTTACTGGCCGAAGCCGCTTGGAATAAGGCCGGTGTGCGTTTGTCTAT
ATGTTATTTTCCACCATATTGCCGTCTTTTGGCAATGTGAGGGCCCGGAAACCTGGCCCTGTCTTCTTGA
CGAGCATTCCTAGGGGTCTTTCCCCTCTCGCCAAAGGAATGCAAGGTCTGTTGAATGTCGTGAAGGAAGC
AGTTCCTCTGGAAGCTTCTTGAAGACAAACAACGTCTGTAGCGACCCTTTGCAGGCAGCGGAACCCCCCA
CCTGGCGACAGGTGCCTCTGCGGCCAACGCCACGTGTATAAGATACACCTGCAAAGGCGGCACAACCCCA
GTGCCACGTTGTGAGTTGGATAGTTGTGGAAAGAGTCAAATGGCTCTCCTCAAGCGTATTCAACAAGGGG
CTGAAGGATGCCCAGAAGGTACCCCATTGTATGGGATCTGATCTGGGGCCTCGGTACACATGCTTTACAT
GTGTTTAGTCGAGGTTAAAAAAACGTCTAGGCCCCCCGAACCACGGGGACGTGGTTTTCCTTTGAAAAAC
ACGATGATAATATGGCCACAACCATGGTGAGCAAGGGCGAGGAGGATAACATGGCCATCATCAAGGAGTT
CATGCGCTTCAAGGTGCACATGGAGGGCTCCGTGAACGGCCACGAGTTCGAGATCGAGGGCGAGGGCGAG
GGCCGCCCCTACGAGGGCACCCAGACCGCCAAGCTGAAGGTGACCAAGGGTGGCCCCCTGCCCTTCGCCT
GGGACATCCTGTCCCCTCAGTTCATGTACGGCTCCAAGGCCTACGTGAAGCACCCCGCCGACATCCCCGA
CTACTTGAAGCTGTCCTTCCCCGAGGGCTTCAAGTGGGAGCGCGTGATGAACTTCGAGGACGGCGGCGTG
GTGACCGTGACCCAGGACTCCTCCCTGCAGGACGGCGAGTTCATCTACAAGGTGAAGCTGCGCGGCACCA
ACTTCCCCTCCGACGGCCCCGTAATGCAGAAGAAGACCATGGGCTGGGAGGCCTCCTCCGAGCGGATGTA
CCCCGAGGACGGCGCCCTGAAGGGCGAGATCAAGCAGAGGCTGAAGCTGAAGGACGGCGGCCACTACGAC
GCTGAGGTCAAGACCACCTACAAGGCCAAGAAGCCCGTGCAGCTGCCCGGCGCCTACAACGTCAACATCA
AGTTGGACATCACCTCCCACAACGAGGACTACACCATCGTGGAACAGTACGAACGCGCCGAGGGCCGCCA
CTCCACCGGCGGCATGGACGAGCTGTACAAGGATGGTAAAAAGAAGAAAAAGAAGTCAAAGACAAAGTGT
GTAATTATGTAAGTCGACGAACAAAAACTCATCTCAGAAGAGGATCTGAATGCTGTGGGCCAGGACACGC
AGGAGGTCATCGTGGTGCCACACTCCTTGCCCTTTAAGGTGGTGGTGATCTCAGCCATCCTGGCCCTGGT
GGTGCTCACCATCATCTCCCTTATCATCCTCATCATGCTTTGGCAGAAGAAGCCACGTTAGGCGGCCGCT
CGAGATCAGCCTCGACTGTGCCTTCTAGTTGCCAGCCATCTGTTGTTTGCCCCTCCCCCGTGCCTTCCTT
GACCCTGGAAGGTGCCACTCCCACTGTCCTTTCCTAATAAAATGAGGAAATTGCATCGCATTGTCTGAGT
AGGTGTCATTCTATTCTGGGGGGTGGGGTGGGGCAGGACAGCAAGGGGGAGGATTGGGAAGACAATAGCA
GGCATGCTGGGGATGCGGTGGGCTCTATGGCTTCTGAGGCGGAAAGAACCAGTGGCGGTAATACGGTTAT
CCACAGAATCGGGGGATAACGCAGGAAAGAACATGTGAGCAAAAGGCCAGCAAAAGGCCAGGAACCGTAA
AAAGGCCGCGTTGCTGGCGTTTTTCCATAGGCTCCGCCCCCCTGACGAGCATCACAAAAATCGACGCTCA
AGTCAGAGGTGGCGAAACCCGACAGGACTATAAAGATACCAGGCGTTTCCCCCTGGAAGCTCCCTCGTGC
GCTCTCCTGTTCCGACCCTGCCGCTTACCGGATACCTGTCCGCCTTTCTCCCTTCGGGAAGCGTGGCGCT
TTCTCATAGCTCACGCTGTAGGTATCTCAGTTCGGTGTAGGTCGTTCGCTCCAAGCTGGGCTGTGTGCAC
GAACCCCCCGTTCAGCCCGACCGCTGCGCCTTATCCGGTAACTATCGTCTTGAGTCCAACCCGGTAAGAC
GCGACTTATCGCCACTGGCAGCAGCCACTGGTAACAGGATTAGCAGAGCGAGGTATGTAGGCGGTGCTAC
AGAGTTCTTGAAGTGGTGGCCTAACTACGGCTACACTAGAAGAACAGTATTTGGTATCTGCGCTCTGCTG
AAGCCAGTTACCTTCGGAAAAAGAGTTGGTAGCTCTTGATCCGGCAAACAAACCACCGCTGGTAGCGGTG
GTTTTTTTGTTTGCAAGCAGCAGATTACGCGCAGAAAAAAAGGATCTCAAGAAGATCCTTTGATCTTTTC
TACGGGGTCTGACGCTCAGTGGAACGAAAACTCACGTTAAGGGATTTTGGTCATGAGATTATCAAAAAGG
ATCTTCACCTAGATCCTTTTAAATTAAAAATGAAGTTTTAAATCAATCTAAAGTATATATGAGTAACCTG
AGGCTATGGCAGGGCCTGCCGCCCCGACGTTGGCTGCGAGCCCTGGGCCTTCACCCGAACTTGGGGGGTG
GGGTGGGGAAAAGGAAGAAACGCGGGCGTATTGGCCCCAATGGGGTCTCGGTGGGGTATCGACAGAGTGC
CAGCCCTGGGACCGAACCCCGCGTTTATGAACAAACGACCCAACACCGTGCGTTTTATTCTGTCTTTTTA
TTGCCGTCATAGCGCGGGTTCCTTCCGGTATTGTCTCCTTCCGTGTTTCAGTTAGCCTCCCCCTAGGGTG
GGCGAAGAACTCCAGCATGAGATCCCCGCGCTGGAGGATCATCCAGCCGGCGTCCCGGAAAACGATTCCG
AAGCCCAACCTTTCATAGAAGGCGGCGGTGGAATCGAAATCTCGTGATGGCAGGTTGGGCGTCGCTTGGT
CGGTCATTTCGAACCCCAGAGTCCCGCTCAGAAGAACTCGTCAAGAAGGCGATAGAAGGCGATGCGCTGC
GAATCGGGAGCGGCGATACCGTAAAGCACGAGGAAGCGGTCAGCCCATTCGCCGCCAAGCTCTTCAGCAA
TATCACGGGTAGCCAACGCTATGTCCTGATAGCGGTCCGCCACACCCAGCCGGCCACAGTCGATGAATCC
AGAAAAGCGGCCATTTTCCACCATGATATTCGGCAAGCAGGCATCGCCATAGGTCACGACGAGATCCTCG
CCGTCGGGCATGCTCGCCTTGAGCCTGGCGAACAGTTCGGCTGGCGCGAGCCCCTGATGCTCTTCGTCCA
GATCATCCTGATCGACAAGACCGGCTTCCATCCGAGTACGTGCTCGCTCGATGCGATGTTTCGCTTGGTG
GTCGAATGGGCAGGTAGCCGGATCAAGCGTATGCAGCCGCCGCATTGCATCAGCCATGATGGATACTTTC
TCGGCAGGAGCAAGGTGAGATGACAGGAGATCCTGCCCCGGCACTTCGCCCAATAGCAGCCAGTCCCTTC
CCGCTTCAGTGACAACGTCGAGCACAGCTGCGCAAGGAACGCCCGTCGTGGCCAGCCACGATAGCCGCGC
TGCCTCGTCTTGCAGTTCATTCAGGGCACCGGACAGGTCGGTCTTGACAAAAAGAACCGGGCGCCCCTGC
GCTGACAGCCGGAACACGGCGGCATCAGAGCAGCCGATTGTCTGTTGTGCCCAGTCATAGCCGAATAGCC
TCTCCACCCAAGCGGCCGGAGAACCTGCGTGCAATCCATCTTGTTCAATCATGCGAAACGATCCTCATCC
TGTCTCTTGATCGATCTTTGCAAAAGCCTAGGCCTCCAAAAAAGCCTCCTCACTACTTCTGGAATAGCTC
AGAGGCCGGGCCTCGGCCTCTGCATAAATAAAAAAAATTAGTCAGCCATGGGGCGGAGAATGGGCGGAAC
TGGGCGGAGTTAGGGGCGGAATGGGCGGAGTTAGGGGCGGGACTATGGTTGCTGACTAATTGAGATGCAT
GCTTTGCATACTTCTGCCTGCTGGGGAGCCTGGGGACTTTCCACACCTGGTTGCTGACTAATTGAGATGC
ATGCTTTGCATACTTCTGCCTGCTGGGGAGCCTGGGGACTTTCCACACCCTAACTGACACACATTCCACA
GCTGGTTCTTTCCGCCTCAGGACTCTTCCTTTTTCAATAAATCAATCTAAAGTATATATGAGTAAACTTG
GTCTGACAGTTACCAATGCTTAATCAGTGAGGCACCTATCTCAGCGATCTGTCTATTTCGTTCATCCATA
GTTGCCTGACTCCCCGTCGTGTAGATAACTACGATACGGGAGGGCTTACCATCTGGCCCCAGTGCTGCAA
TGATACCGCGAGACCCACGCTCACCGGCTCCAGATTTATCAGCAATAAACCAGCCAGCCGGAAGGGCCGA
GCGCAGAAGTGGTCCTGCAACTTTATCCGCCTCCATCCAGTCTATTAATTGTTGCCGGGAAGCTAGAGTA
AGTAGTTCGCCAGTTAATAGTTTGCGCAACGTTGTTGCCATTGCTACAGGCATCGTGGTGTCACGCTCGT
CGTTTGGTATGGCTTCATTCAGCTCCGGTTCCCAACGATCAAGGCGAGTTACATGATCCCCCATGTTGTG
CAAAAAAGCGGTTAGCTCCTTCGGTCCTCCGATCGTTGTCAGAAGTAAGTTGGCCGCAGTGTTATCACTC
ATGGTTATGGCAGCACTGCATAATTCTCTTACTGTCATGCCATCCGTAAGATGCTTTTCTGTGACTGGTG
AGTACTCAACCAAGTCATTCTGAGAATAGTGTATGCGGCGACCGAGTTGCTCTTGCCCGGCGTCAATACG
GGATAATACCGCGCCACATAGCAGAACTTTAAAAGTGCTCATCATTGGAAAACGTTCTTCGGGGCGAAAA
CTCTCAAGGATCTTACCGCTGTTGAGATCCAGTTCGATGTAACCCACTCGTGCACCCAACTGATCTTCAG
CATCTTTTACTTTCACCAGCGTTTCTGGGTGAGCAAAAACAGGAAGGCAAAATGCCGCAAAAAAGGGAAT
AAGGGCGACACGGAAATGTTGAATACTCATACTCTTCCTTTTTCAATATTATTGAAGCATTTATCAGGGT
TATTGTCTCATGAGCGGATACATATTTGAATGTATTTAGAAAAATAAACAAATAGGGGTTCCGCGCACAT
TTCCCCGAAAAGTGCCACCTG
[124 nt withheld, positions 8212-8335]
C
[91 nt withheld, positions 8337-8427]
A
[49 nt withheld, positions 8429-8477]
CCTTTGACGTTGGAGTCCACGTTCTTT
[37 nt withheld, positions 8505-8541]
ACCCTATCTCGGTCTATTCTTTTGATTTATAAGGGATTTTGCCGATTTCGGCCTATTGGTTAAAAAATGA
GCTGATTTAACAAAAATTTAACGCGAATTTTAACAAAATATTAACGCTTACAATTTAC
Features (pLannotate 1.2.2; 26 found; start..end, strand, type, name):
     10..389     +  enhancer       CMV enhancer: human cytomegalovirus immediate early enhancer
    390..593     +  promoter       CMV promoter: human cytomegalovirus (CMV) immediate early promoter
    589..622     +  LTR            5' LTR (truncated) (fragment): truncated 5' long terminal repeat (LTR) from HIV-1
    638..656     +  promoter       T7 promoter: promoter for bacteriophage T7 RNA polymerase
    737..799     +  sig_peptide    Igκ leader: leader sequence from mouse immunoglobulin κ light chain
    801..818     +  protein_bind   attB1 (fragment): mutant version of attB; core recombination site for the Gateway® BP reaction BP Clonase™
    868..884     +  misc_feature   HA-L (fragment): left homology arm from the adeno-associated virus integration site (AAVS1) within intron 1 of the human PPP1R12C gene
    950..1729    +  CDS            Pdfr (fragment): PDFR_DROME - Also known as gop, Han. Experimental evidence at protein level: Swiss-Prot protein existence level 1. Receptor for PDF, a neuropeptide controlling circadian behavioral rhythms. Probably regulates circadian behavioral rhythms through coordination of activities of clock neurons. PDF-binding results in the elevation of cAMP synthesis. From Drosophila melanogaster (Fruit fly).
   1778..2500    +  CDS            cEGFP: cEGFP is a basic (constitutively fluorescent) green fluorescent protein published in 2008, derived from Aequorea victoria.
   2531..2737    +  CDS            Pdfr (fragment): PDFR_DROME - Also known as gop, Han. Experimental evidence at protein level: Swiss-Prot protein existence level 1. Receptor for PDF, a neuropeptide controlling circadian behavioral rhythms. Probably regulates circadian behavioral rhythms through coordination of activities of clock neurons. PDF-binding results in the elevation of cAMP synthesis. From Drosophila melanogaster (Fruit fly).
   2868..3453    +  misc_feature   IRES2: internal ribosome entry site (IRES) of the encephalomyocarditis virus (EMCV)
   3454..4161    +  CDS            mCherry: mCherry is a basic (constitutively fluorescent) red fluorescent protein published in 2004, derived from Discosoma sp.. It is reported to be a very rapidly-maturing monomer with low acid sensitivity.
   4162..4212    +  CDS            K-Ras (fragment): human small GTPase proto-oncoprotein
   4252..4398    +  CDS            PDGFRβ TM domain: transmembrane domain from platelet derived growth factor receptor beta
   4426..4650    +  polyA_signal   bGH poly(A) signal: bovine growth hormone polyadenylation signal
   4654..4672    +  promoter       SV40 promoter (fragment): SV40 enhancer and early promoter
   4782..5370    -  rep_origin     ori: high-copy-number ColE1/pMB1/pBR322/pUC origin of replication
   5592..5608    +  polyA_signal   bGH poly(A) signal (fragment): bovine growth hormone polyadenylation signal
   5699..5746    -  polyA_signal   HSV TK poly(A) signal: herpes simplex virus thymidine kinase polyadenylation signal (Cole and Stacy, 1985)
   5805..5957    -  CDS            ble (fragment): BLE_KLEPN - Experimental evidence at protein level: Swiss-Prot protein existence level 1. Binding protein with a strong affinity to the bleomycin family of antibiotics. Binds to CL990; an antimitotic-antibiotic compound. From Klebsiella pneumoniae.
   5978..6772    -  CDS            NeoR/KanR: aminoglycoside phosphotransferase from Tn5; aph(3')-II (or nptII); confers resistance to neomycin, kanamycin, and G418 (Geneticin®)
   6807..7160    -  promoter       SV40 promoter: SV40 enhancer and early promoter
   7162..7179    -  promoter       AmpR promoter (fragment): bla
   7220..8080    -  CDS            AmpR: β-lactamase; bla; confers resistance to ampicillin, carbenicillin, and related antibiotics
   8081..8185    -  promoter       AmpR promoter: bla
   8212..8640    +  rep_origin     f1 ori (sequence partly withheld): f1 bacteriophage origin of replication; arrow indicates direction of (+) strand synthesis
