[The description below was written by a language model from this plasmid's Addgene catalogue record and pLannotate feature annotations shown in this document.]
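Description:
pDisplay-GRAB_CRFmut is a mammalian expression plasmid built on the Invitrogen pDisplay backbone that encodes GRAB_CRFmut, the control version of a genetically encoded, GPCR activation-based fluorescent sensor for corticotropin-releasing factor (CRF). It is propagated in E. coli as a high-copy plasmid through a ColE1/pUC-type origin with ampicillin selection (AmpR), and it also carries an f1 origin. An SV40 promoter-driven NeoR/KanR cassette with an HSV TK polyadenylation signal would allow G418 selection in mammalian cells.

The sensor is transcribed from the CMV enhancer/promoter and begins with the mouse Igκ leader, the pDisplay secretion signal that directs the protein into the secretory pathway for surface delivery. The roughly 2.1 kb insert is recorded as human in origin. In the feature table it appears as two receptor segments flanking a circularly permuted EGFP, the typical GRAB arrangement in which the fluorescent module sits within a receptor loop so that ligand-induced conformational change alters fluorescence. The automated annotation labels the receptor segments as fragments of the Drosophila PDF receptor, which most likely reflects homology among related peptide GPCRs and not the true source. The record does not name the specific receptor scaffold or the mutation(s) that define the "mut" control.

Downstream, an EMCV IRES2 drives mCherry fused to a K-Ras fragment, most likely a membrane-targeting CAAX-type tail, giving a red membrane marker that reports expression independently of the green sensor signal. The PDGFRβ transmembrane domain of the backbone lies after this cassette, followed by the bGH poly(A) signal. The plasmid is used for transfection of cultured mammalian cells as a control alongside the functional CRF sensor.
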