Addgene plasmid #208656: pDisplay-GRAB_CRFmut
Purpose: Expresses the genetically-encoded fluorescent corticotropin-releasing factor (CRF) contorl sensor GRAB_CRFmut in mammalian cells
Depositing lab: Yulong Li. Depositing organization: Peking University. Publication: A tool kit of highly selective and sensitive genetically encoded neuropeptide sensors. Wang H, Qian T, Zhao Y, Zhuo Y, Wu C, Osakada T, Chen P, Chen Z, Ren H, Yan Y, Geng L, Fu S, Mei L, Li G, Wu L, Jiang Y, Qian W, Zhang L, Peng W, Xu M, Hu J, Jiang M, Chen L, Tang C, Zhu Y, Lin D, Zhou JN, Li Y. Science. 2023 Nov 17;382(6672):eabq8173. doi: 10.1126/science.abq8173. Epub 2023 Nov 17. PubMed 37972184.
Backbone
  Vector backbone: pDisplay
  Backbone manufacturer: Invitrogen
  Backbone size w/o insert (bp): 6546
  Vector type: Mammalian Expression
Growth in bacteria
  Bacterial resistance: Ampicillin, 100 μg/mL
  Growth temperature: 37°C
  Growth strain: DH5alpha
  Copy number: High Copy
Gene/Insert
  Gene/Insert name: GPCR activation based corticotropin-releasing factor (CRF) contorl sensor GRAB_CRFmut (alt names: GRAB_CRFmut; CRFmut)
  Species: H. sapiens (human)
  Insert size (bp): 2124
  Promoter: CMV
  Cloning method: Gibson Cloning
  Sequencing primers: 5′ ATGGGCGGTAGGCGTGTA; 3′ CCTCACATTGCCAAAAGACG
Terms and licenses: Academic/Nonprofit Terms; Industry Terms: Not Available to Industry
Depositor comments: Please visit https://www.biorxiv.org/content/10.1101/2022.03.26.485911v1 for bioRxiv preprint.
How to cite: pDisplay-GRAB_CRFmut was a gift from Yulong Li (Addgene plasmid # 208656 ; http://n2t.net/addgene:208656 ; RRID:Addgene_208656)
